Addgene plasmid #217238: pMV-Mariner-6_Crp
Purpose: Donor plasmid of Mariner-6_Crp Transposon
Depositing lab: Yong E Zhang. Depositing organization: Institute of Zoology, Chinese Academy of Sciences. Publication: Heterologous survey of 130 DNA transposons in human cells highlights their functional divergence and expands the genome engineering toolbox. Zhang T, Tan S, Tang N, Li Y, Zhang C, Sun J, Guo Y, Gao H, Cai Y, Sun W, Wang C, Fu L, Ma H, Wu Y, Hu X, Zhang X, Gee P, Yan W, Zhao Y, Chen Q, Guo B, Wang H, Zhang YE. Cell. 2024 Jul 11;187(14):3741-3760.e30. doi: 10.1016/j.cell.2024.05.007. Epub 2024 Jun 5. PubMed 38843831.
Backbone
  Vector backbone: pMV
  Vector type: Mammalian Expression
Growth in bacteria
  Bacterial resistance: Ampicillin, 100 μg/mL
  Growth temperature: 37°C
  Growth strain: DH5alpha
  Copy number: High Copy
Gene/Insert
  Gene/Insert name: TIRs of Mariner-6_Crp transposon
  Species: Synthetic
  Cloning method: Restriction Enzyme; 5′ cloning site Unknown (unknown if destroyed); 3′ cloning site Unknown (unknown if destroyed)
Terms and licenses: Academic/Nonprofit Terms; Industry Terms: Not Available to Industry
How to cite: pMV-Mariner-6_Crp was a gift from Yong E Zhang (Addgene plasmid # 217238 ; http://n2t.net/addgene:217238 ; RRID:Addgene_217238)
