[The description below was written by a language model from this plasmid's Addgene catalogue record and pLannotate feature annotations shown in this document.]
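Description:
pMV-Mariner-6_Crp is a transposon donor plasmid built on the pMV backbone and catalogued as a mammalian expression vector. It carries the terminal inverted repeats (TIRs) of the Mariner-6_Crp DNA transposon, recorded as a synthetic insert. The plasmid is about 4.8 kb and is propagated in E. coli through a high-copy ColE1/pUC-type origin, with selection by ampicillin via the β-lactamase gene and its own promoter. A short remnant of lacZα is also detected, presumably left over from the cloning vector.

The annotated cargo is a single mammalian expression cassette. The mouse PGK promoter drives a puromycin N-acetyltransferase coding sequence, which is followed closely on the same strand by EGFP and terminated by the bovine growth hormone polyadenylation signal. The short gap between the puromycin resistance and EGFP reading frames suggests that the two are joined by a linker or self-cleaving peptide, but no such element is annotated, so the exact arrangement is not stated. The TIRs themselves were not recognised by the automated annotation. In a donor design they would be expected to flank the reporter-selection cassette, most likely within the unannotated stretches upstream of the PGK promoter and downstream of the poly(A) signal, though the record does not give their positions.

No transposase is encoded on this plasmid, so the matching Mariner-6_Crp transposase would have to be supplied in trans, for example from a separate helper construct. It would excise the TIR-bounded cassette and integrate it into the host genome. Stable puromycin resistance and EGFP fluorescence then report transposition. The plasmid comes from a survey of DNA transposon activity in human cells aimed at expanding genome engineering tools.
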