Features (pLannotate 1.2.2; 8 found; start..end, strand, type, name):
    118..138     -  CDS            lacZα (fragment): LacZα fragment of β-galactosidase; lacZ fragment
    450..949     +  promoter       PGK promoter: mouse phosphoglycerate kinase 1 promoter
    974..1568    +  CDS            PuroR (fragment): puromycin N-acetyltransferase; pac from Streptomyces alboniger; confers resistance to puromycin
   1632..2351    +  CDS            EGFP: the original enhanced GFP (Yang et al., 1996) mammalian codon-optimized
   2379..2603    +  polyA_signal   bGH poly(A) signal: bovine growth hormone polyadenylation signal
   3058..3646    -  rep_origin     ori: high-copy-number ColE1/pMB1/pBR322/pUC origin of replication
   3817..4677    -  CDS            AmpR: β-lactamase; bla; confers resistance to ampicillin, carbenicillin, and related antibiotics
   4678..26      -  promoter       AmpR promoter (across the origin): bla
>Addgene plasmid #217238 | pMV-Mariner-6_Crp | addgene full sequence | sequence record 441630 | Addgene NGS Result
AAAAATAAACAAATAGGGGTTCCGCGCACATTTCCCCGAAAAGTGCCACCTGACGTCTAAGAAACCATTA
TTATCATGACATTAACCTATAAAAATAGGCGTATCACGAGGCCCTTTCGTTGTAAAACGACGGCCAGTCG
AACCACGCAATGCGTCTCGATCCGCAGTGTCTTGCGTCTCTCAATTGTACAGTAAAAGCTGCGTTATCCG
GCACTTTACCATCCGGAATTCTCTATTAACCGGCATCTGTCACAGACAGCATCTTGCCGTTCGGGACGCT
GCCGAGCGGTGTCGCTAGCGGCAGTCTCATCCGCCATCCGCCATTGTGATCGCGTTGTGATCGCGTTGAG
CTTGTGCTTGCGCTTGTGATCGCTTTGCCTGTGCTTTGCTGTGACTTTATTGCTGAATATCTCGCCCATC
CTGCAACTACCGGTGCTAGCAATTCTACCGGGTAGGGGAGGCGCTTTTCCCAAGGCAGTCTGGAGCATGC
GCTTTAGCAGCCCCGCTGGGCACTTGGCGCTACACAAGTGGCCTCTGGCCTCGCACACATTCCACATCCA
CCGGTAGGCGCCAACCGGCTCCGTTCTTTGGTGGCCCCTTCGCGCCACCTTCTACTCCTCCCCTAGTCAG
GAAGTTCCCCCCCGCCCCGCAGCTCGCGTCGTGCAGGACGTGACAAATGGAAGTAGCACGTCTCACTAGT
CTCGTGCAGATGGACAGCACCGCTGAGCAATGGAAGCGGGTAGGCCTTTGGGGCAGCGGCCAATAGCAGC
TTTGCTCCTTCGCTTTCTGGGCTCAGAGGCTGGGAAGGGGTGGGTCCGGGGGCGGGCTCAGGGGCGGGCT
CAGGGGCGGGGCGGGCGCCCGAAGGTCCTCCGGAGGCCCGGCATTCTGCACGCTTCAAAAGCGCACGTCT
GCCGCGCTGTTCTCCTCTTCCTCATCTCCGGGCCTTTCGACCTGCAGCCAACGCCACCATGGGGACCGAG
TACAAGCCCACGGTGCGCCTCGCCACCCGCGACGACGTCCCCCGGGCCGTACGCACCCTCGCCGCCGCGT
TCGCCGACTACCCCGCCACGCGCCACACCGTCGACCCGGACCGCCACATCGAGCGGGTCACCGAGCTGCA
AGAACTCTTCCTCACGCGCGTCGGGCTCGACATCGGCAAGGTGTGGGTCGCGGACGACGGCGCCGCGGTG
GCGGTCTGGACCACGCCGGAGAGCGTCGAAGCGGGGGCGGTGTTCGCCGAGATCGGCCCGCGCATGGCCG
AGTTGAGCGGTTCCCGGCTGGCCGCGCAGCAACAGATGGAAGGCCTCCTGGCGCCGCACCGGCCCAAGGA
GCCCGCGTGGTTCCTGGCCACCGTCGGCGTCTCGCCCGACCACCAGGGCAAGGGTCTGGGCAGCGCCGTC
GTGCTCCCCGGAGTGGAGGCGGCCGAGCGCGCCGGGGTGCCCGCCTTCCTGGAGACCTCCGCGCCCCGCA
ACCTCCCCTTCTACGAGCGGCTCGGCTTCACCGTCACCGCCGACGTCGAGGTGCCCGAAGGACCGCGCAC
CTGGTGCATGACCCGCAAGCCCGGTGCCATCGATGCCACTAACTTCTCCCTGTTGAAACAAGCAGGGGAT
GTCGAAGAGAATCCCGGGCCAATGGTGAGCAAGGGCGAGGAGCTGTTCACCGGGGTGGTGCCCATCCTGG
TCGAGCTGGACGGCGACGTAAACGGCCACAAGTTCAGCGTGTCCGGCGAGGGCGAGGGCGATGCCACCTA
CGGCAAGCTGACCCTGAAGTTCATCTGCACCACCGGCAAGCTGCCCGTGCCCTGGCCCACCCTCGTGACC
ACCCTGACCTACGGCGTGCAGTGCTTCAGCCGCTACCCCGACCACATGAAGCAGCACGACTTCTTCAAGT
CCGCCATGCCCGAAGGCTACGTCCAGGAGCGCACCATCTTCTTCAAGGACGACGGCAACTACAAGACCCG
CGCCGAGGTGAAGTTCGAGGGCGACACCCTGGTGAACCGCATCGAGCTGAAGGGCATCGACTTCAAGGAG
GACGGCAACATCCTGGGGCACAAGCTGGAGTACAACTACAACAGCCACAACGTCTATATCATGGCCGACA
AGCAGAAGAACGGCATCAAGGTGAACTTCAAGATCCGCCACAACATCGAGGACGGCAGCGTGCAGCTCGC
CGACCACTACCAGCAGAACACCCCCATCGGCGACGGCCCCGTGCTGCTGCCCGACAACCACTACCTGAGC
ACCCAGTCCGCCCTGAGCAAAGACCCCAACGAGAAGCGCGATCACATGGTCCTGCTGGAGTTCGTGACCG
CCGCCGGGATCACTCTCGGCATGGACGAGCTGTACAAGTAATTAATTAAGCTCGCTGATCAGCCTCGACT
GTGCCTTCTAGTTGCCAGCCATCTGTTGTTTGCCCCTCCCCCGTGCCTTCCTTGACCCTGGAAGGTGCCA
CTCCCACTGTCCTTTCCTAATAAAATGAGGAAATTGCATCGCATTGTCTGAGTAGGTGTCATTCTATTCT
GGGGGGTGGGGTGGGGCAGGACAGCAAGGGGGAGGATTGGGAAGACAATAGCAGGCATGCTGGGGATGCG
GTGGGCTCTATGGCTTCTGAGGCGCGCCCTCGAGTTGTACAGTATACTATTTACTATATTATTTCTTATA
TCATAGTTAAAATGTTATATTAAAAGTTATTATATCATAGTTAAAATGTAGGCTTAGTTTCTTTCTTGAA
AAAAACCTAAGTATAACTCTCAGATAACCGGCATATTTGATTAACCGGCACCCCCCATTCCCCATGGATG
CCGGATAACAGAGCTTTTACTGTAGGGCCCAGAGACGGAGTCACTGCCAACCGAGACGGTCATAGCTGTT
TCCTGTGTGCCGCTTCCTCGCTCACTGACTCGCTGCGCTCGGTCGTTCGGCTGCGGCGAGCGGTATCAGC
TCACTCAAAGGCGGTAATACGGTTACCCACAGAATCAGGGGATAACGCAGGAAAGAACATGTGAGCAAAA
GGCCAGCAAAAGGCCAGGAACCGTAAAAAGGCCGCGTTGCTGGCGTTTTTCCATAGGCTCCGCCCCCCTG
ACGAGCATCACAAAAATCGACGCTCAAGTCAGAGGTGGCGAAACCCGACAGGACTATAAAGATACCAGGC
GTTTCCCCCTGGAAGCTCCCTCGTGCGCTCTCCTGTTCCGACCCTGCCGCTTACCGGATACCTGTCCGCC
TTTCTCCCTTCGGGAAGCGTGGCGCTTTCTCATAGCTCACGCTGTAGGTATCTCAGTTCGGTGTAGGTCG
TTCGCTCCAAGCTGGGCTGTGTGCACGAACCCCCCGTTCAGCCCGACCGCTGCGCCTTATCCGGTAACTA
TCGTCTTGAGTCCAACCCGGTAAGACACGACTTATCGCCACTGGCAGCAGCCACTGGTAACAGGATTAGC
AGAGCGAGGTATGTAGGCGGTGCTACAGAGTTCTTGAAGTGGTGGCCTAACTACGGCTACACTAGAAGAA
CAGTATTTGGTATCTGCGCTCTGCTGAAGCCAGTTACCTTCGGAAAAAGAGTTGGTAGCTCTTGATCCGG
CAAACAAACCACCGCTGGTAGCGGTGGTTTTTTTGTTTGCAAGCAGCAGATTACGCGCAGAAAAAAAGGA
TCTCAAGAAGATCCTTTGATCTTTTCTACGGGGTCTGACGCTCAGTGGAACGAAAACTCACGTTAAGGGA
TTTTGGTCATGAGATTATCAAAAAGGATCTTCACCTAGATCCTTTTAAATTAAAAATGAAGTTTTAAATC
AATCTAAAGTATATATGAGTAAACTTGGTCTGACAGTTACCAATGCTTAATCAGTGAGGCACCTATCTCA
GCGATCTGTCTCTTTCGTTCATCCATAGTTGCCTGACTCCCCGTCGTGTAGATAACTACGATACGGGAGG
GCTTACCATCTGGCCCCAGTGCTGCAATAATACCGCGGGACCCACGCTCACCGGCTCCAGATTTATCAGC
AATAAACCAGCCAGCCGGAAGGGCCGAGCGCAGAAGTGGTCCTGCAACTTTATCCGCCTCCATCCAGTCT
ATTAATTGTTGCCGGGAAGCTAGAGTAAGTAGTTCGCCAGTTAATAGTTTGCGCAACGTTGTTGCCATCG
CTACAGGCATCGTGGTATCACGCTCGTCGTTTGGTATGGCTTCATTCAGCTCCGGTTCCCAACGATCAAG
GCGAGTTACATGATCCCCCATGTTGCGCAAAAAAGCGGTTAGCTCCTTCGGTCCTCCGATCGTTGTCAGA
AGTAAGTTGGCCGCCGTGTTATCACTCATGGTTATGGCAGCACTACATAATTCTCTTACTGTCATGCCAT
CCGTAAGATGCTTTTCTGTGACTGGTGAGTACTCAACCAAGTCATTCTGAGAATAGTGTATGCGGCGACC
GAGTTGCTCTTGCCCGGCGTCAATACGGGATAATACCGCGCCACATAGCAGAACTTTAAAAGTGCTCATC
ATTGGAAAACGTTCTTCGGGGCGAAAACTCTCAAGGATCTTACCGCTGTTGAGATCCAGTTCGATGTAAC
CCACTCGTGCACCCAACTGATCTTCAGCATCTTTTACTTTCACCAGCGTTTCTGGGTGAGCAAAAACAGG
AAGGCAAAATGCCGCAAAAAAGGGAATAAGGGCGACACGGAAATGTTGAATACTCATACTCTTCCTTTTT
CAATATTATTGAAGCATTTATCAGGGTTATTGTCTCATGAGCGGATACATATTTGAATGTATTTAG
